Addgene plasmid #139844: pLenti-XI-Neo-GST- AMPK- Kinase Dead (K to R)
Purpose: Lentiviral expression of GST-tagged rat AMPK- Kinase Dead (K to R)
Depositing lab: Jacob Corn. Depositing organization: University of California, Berkeley. Publication: A Genome-wide ER-phagy Screen Highlights Key Roles of Mitochondrial Metabolism and ER-Resident UFMylation. Liang JR, Lingeman E, Luong T, Ahmed S, Muhar M, Nguyen T, Olzmann JA, Corn JE. Cell. 2020 Mar 19;180(6):1160-1177.e20. doi: 10.1016/j.cell.2020.02.017. Epub 2020 Mar 10. PubMed 32160526.
Backbone
  Vector backbone: pLenti-X1-Neo
  Vector type: Lentiviral
  Selectable markers: Neomycin (select with G418)
Growth in bacteria
  Bacterial resistance: Ampicillin, 100 μg/mL
  Growth temperature: 37°C
  Growth strain: NEB Stable
  Copy number: High Copy
Gene/Insert
  Gene/Insert name: AMPK-Kinase-dead
  Species: R. norvegicus (rat)
  Mutation: K47R
  Entrez Gene: Prkaa2 (a.k.a. Ampk, Ampka2)
  Tag / fusion protein: GST (N terminal on insert)
  Cloning method: Gibson Cloning
Terms and licenses: Academic/Nonprofit Terms; Industry Terms: Not Available to Industry
How to cite: pLenti-XI-Neo-GST- AMPK- Kinase Dead (K to R) was a gift from Jacob Corn (Addgene plasmid # 139844 ; http://n2t.net/addgene:139844 ; RRID:Addgene_139844)
