[The description below was written by a language model from this plasmid's Addgene catalogue record and pLannotate feature annotations shown in this document.]
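Description:
pLenti-XI-Neo-GST- AMPK- Kinase Dead (K to R) is a lentiviral expression plasmid built on the pLenti-X1-Neo backbone for delivering a GST-tagged, catalytically inactive rat AMPK catalytic subunit into mammalian cells. In bacteria it is maintained as a high-copy plasmid through a ColE1/pUC-type origin and selected with ampicillin via the β-lactamase gene. An f1 origin, an SV40 origin and leftover lac/lacZα fragments are also annotated in the backbone. The viral portion has a third-generation layout. An RSV promoter drives a truncated HIV-1 5' LTR, followed by the Ψ packaging signal with a gag fragment, the Rev response element for Rev-dependent export of the genomic RNA, and the cPPT/CTS. A truncated 3' LTR and an SV40 polyadenylation signal close the transfer cassette.

Between attB1 and attB2 Gateway recombination scars, the human EF-1α promoter drives constitutive expression of Schistosoma japonicum glutathione S-transferase placed upstream of the kinase insert, giving the N-terminal GST fusion listed in the catalogue. The catalogue identifies the insert as rat Prkaa2 (AMPK α2) carrying a K47R substitution, a lysine-to-arginine change described as rendering the kinase dead. The automated annotation instead labels an approximately 860 nt stretch as a PRKAA1 fragment by homology to a pig entry. This suggests that only part of the catalytic subunit, or only its conserved region, was matched, and the record does not resolve this difference. A WPRE downstream of the insert enhances transcript expression. A separate mouse PGK promoter drives the neomycin phosphotransferase gene, allowing G418 selection of transduced cells. The stated purpose is lentiviral expression of the GST-tagged kinase-dead AMPK, and the associated publication concerns an ER-phagy screen.
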