Features (pLannotate 1.2.2; 33 found; start..end, strand, type, name):
     26..130     +  promoter       AmpR promoter: bla
    131..991     +  CDS            AmpR: β-lactamase; bla; confers resistance to ampicillin, carbenicillin, and related antibiotics
   1162..1750    +  rep_origin     ori: high-copy-number ColE1/pMB1/pBR322/pUC origin of replication
   1933..2025    +  CDS            lacI (fragment): lac repressor; lacI; The lac repressor binds to the lac operator to inhibit transcription in E. coli. This inhibition can be relieved by adding lactose or isopropyl-β-D-thiogalactopyranoside (IPTG).
   2038..2059    +  protein_bind   CAP binding site: CAP binding activates transcription in the presence of cAMP. E. coli catabolite activator protein
   2074..2104    +  promoter       lac promoter: promoter for the E. coli lac operon
   2108..2130    +  protein_bind   lac operator (fragment): The lac repressor binds to the lac operator to inhibit transcription in E. coli. This inhibition can be relieved by adding lactose or isopropyl-β-D-thiogalactopyranoside (IPTG). lac repressor encoded by lacI
   2173..2191    +  promoter       T3 promoter: promoter for bacteriophage T3 RNA polymerase
   2219..2445    +  promoter       RSV promoter: Rous sarcoma virus enhancer/promoter
   2446..2626    +  LTR            5' LTR (truncated): truncated 5' long terminal repeat (LTR) from HIV-1
   2673..2798    +  misc_feature   HIV-1 Ψ: packaging signal of human immunodeficiency virus type 1
   2782..3145    +  CDS            HIV-1 gag (fragment): gag protein from human immunodeficiency virus 1; gag
   3291..3524    +  misc_feature   RRE: The Rev response element (RRE) of HIV-1 allows for Rev-dependent mRNA export from the nucleus to the cytoplasm.
   3901..4001    +  CDS            Rev (fragment): human immunodeficiency virus 1 (HIV-1) Rev protein; rev; enhances nuclear export of unspliced and incompletely spliced viral mRNAs
   4020..4136    +  misc_feature   cPPT/CTS: central polypurine tract and central termination sequence of HIV-1
   4170..4194    +  protein_bind   attB1: mutant version of attB; recombination site for the Gateway® BP reaction BP Clonase™
   4209..4227    +  enhancer       CMV enhancer (fragment): human cytomegalovirus immediate early enhancer
   4252..4318    +  CDS            small t antigen (fragment): SV40 (simian virus 40) small t antigen
   4325..5503    +  promoter       EF-1α promoter: strong constitutive promoter for human elongation factor EF-1α
   5520..5538    +  promoter       T7 promoter: promoter for bacteriophage T7 RNA polymerase
   5587..6237    +  CDS            GST: glutathione S-transferase from Schistosoma japonicum
   6318..7181    +  CDS            PRKAA1 (fragment): AAPK1_PIG - Also known as AMPK1. Experimental evidence at protein level: Swiss-Prot protein existence level 1. Catalytic subunit of AMP-activated protein kinase (AMPK), an energy sensor protein kinase that plays a key role in regulating cellular energy metabolism. In response to reduction of intracellular ATP levels, AMPK activates energy-producing pathways and inhibits energy-consuming processes: inhibits protein, carbohydrate and lipid biosynthesis, as well as cell growth and proliferation. AMPK acts via direct phosphorylation of metabolic enzymes, and by longer-term effects via phosphorylat
   7241..7265    -  protein_bind   attB2: mutant version of attB; recombination site for the Gateway® BP reaction BP Clonase™
   7296..7884    +  misc_feature   WPRE: woodchuck hepatitis virus posttranscriptional regulatory element
   7935..8434    +  promoter       PGK promoter: mouse phosphoglycerate kinase 1 promoter
   8448..9251    +  CDS            NeoR/KanR: aminoglycoside phosphotransferase from Tn5; aph(3')-II (or nptII); confers resistance to neomycin, kanamycin, and G418 (Geneticin®)
   9325..9462    +  CDS            nef (fragment): NEF_HV1LA - Experimental evidence at protein level: Swiss-Prot protein existence level 1. Extracellular Nef protein targets CD4(+) T-lymphocytes for apoptosis by interacting with CXCR4 surface receptors. From Human immunodeficiency virus type 1 group M subtype B (isolate Lai) (HIV-1).
   9448..9628    +  LTR            5' LTR (truncated): truncated 5' long terminal repeat (LTR) from HIV-1
   9700..9821    +  polyA_signal   SV40 poly(A) signal: SV40 polyadenylation signal
   9861..9996    +  rep_origin     SV40 ori: SV40 origin of replication
  10017..10035   -  promoter       T7 promoter: promoter for bacteriophage T7 RNA polymerase
  10043..10198   +  CDS            lacZα (fragment): LacZα fragment of β-galactosidase; lacZ fragment
  10203..10631   +  rep_origin     f1 ori (sequence partly withheld): f1 bacteriophage origin of replication; arrow indicates direction of (+) strand synthesis
>Addgene plasmid #139844 | pLenti-XI-Neo-GST- AMPK- Kinase Dead (K to R) | addgene full sequence | sequence record 275648 | Addgene NGS Result
AGGTGGCACTTTTCGGGGAAATGTGCGCGGAACCCCTATTTGTTTATTTTTCTAAATACATTCAAATATG
TATCCGCTCATGAGACAATAACCCTGATAAATGCTTCAATAATATTGAAAAAGGAAGAGTATGAGTATTC
AACATTTCCGTGTCGCCCTTATTCCCTTTTTTGCGGCATTTTGCCTTCCTGTTTTTGCTCACCCAGAAAC
GCTGGTGAAAGTAAAAGATGCTGAAGATCAGTTGGGTGCACGAGTGGGTTACATCGAACTGGATCTCAAC
AGCGGTAAGATCCTTGAGAGTTTTCGCCCCGAAGAACGTTTTCCAATGATGAGCACTTTTAAAGTTCTGC
TATGTGGCGCGGTATTATCCCGTATTGACGCCGGGCAAGAGCAACTCGGTCGCCGCATACACTATTCTCA
GAATGACTTGGTTGAGTACTCACCAGTCACAGAAAAGCATCTTACGGATGGCATGACAGTAAGAGAATTA
TGCAGTGCTGCCATAACCATGAGTGATAACACTGCGGCCAACTTACTTCTGACAACGATCGGAGGACCGA
AGGAGCTAACCGCTTTTTTGCACAACATGGGGGATCATGTAACTCGCCTTGATCGTTGGGAACCGGAGCT
GAATGAAGCCATACCAAACGACGAGCGTGACACCACGATGCCTGTAGCAATGGCAACAACGTTGCGCAAA
CTATTAACTGGCGAACTACTTACTCTAGCTTCCCGGCAACAATTAATAGACTGGATGGAGGCGGATAAAG
TTGCAGGACCACTTCTGCGCTCGGCCCTTCCGGCTGGCTGGTTTATTGCTGATAAATCTGGAGCCGGTGA
GCGTGGGTCTCGCGGTATCATTGCAGCACTGGGGCCAGATGGTAAGCCCTCCCGTATCGTAGTTATCTAC
ACGACGGGGAGTCAGGCAACTATGGATGAACGAAATAGACAGATCGCTGAGATAGGTGCCTCACTGATTA
AGCATTGGTAACTGTCAGACCAAGTTTACTCATATATACTTTAGATTGATTTAAAACTTCATTTTTAATT
TAAAAGGATCTAGGTGAAGATCCTTTTTGATAATCTCATGACCAAAATCCCTTAACGTGAGTTTTCGTTC
CACTGAGCGTCAGACCCCGTAGAAAAGATCAAAGGATCTTCTTGAGATCCTTTTTTTCTGCGCGTAATCT
GCTGCTTGCAAACAAAAAAACCACCGCTACCAGCGGTGGTTTGTTTGCCGGATCAAGAGCTACCAACTCT
TTTTCCGAAGGTAACTGGCTTCAGCAGAGCGCAGATACCAAATACTGTTCTTCTAGTGTAGCCGTAGTTA
GGCCACCACTTCAAGAACTCTGTAGCACCGCCTACATACCTCGCTCTGCTAATCCTGTTACCAGTGGCTG
CTGCCAGTGGCGATAAGTCGTGTCTTACCGGGTTGGACTCAAGACGATAGTTACCGGATAAGGCGCAGCG
GTCGGGCTGAACGGGGGGTTCGTGCACACAGCCCAGCTTGGAGCGAACGACCTACACCGAACTGAGATAC
CTACAGCGTGAGCTATGAGAAAGCGCCACGCTTCCCGAAGGGAGAAAGGCGGACAGGTATCCGGTAAGCG
GCAGGGTCGGAACAGGAGAGCGCACGAGGGAGCTTCCAGGGGGAAACGCCTGGTATCTTTATAGTCCTGT
CGGGTTTCGCCACCTCTGACTTGAGCGTCGATTTTTGTGATGCTCGTCAGGGGGGCGGAGCCTATGGAAA
AACGCCAGCAACGCGGCCTTTTTACGGTTCCTGGCCTTTTGCTGGCCTTTTGCTCACATGTTCTTTCCTG
CGTTATCCCCTGATTCTGTGGATAACCGTATTACCGCCTTTGAGTGAGCTGATACCGCTCGCCGCAGCCG
AACGACCGAGCGCAGCGAGTCAGTGAGCGAGGAAGCGGAAGAGCGCCCAATACGCAAACCGCCTCTCCCC
GCGCGTTGGCCGATTCATTAATGCAGCTGGCACGACAGGTTTCCCGACTGGAAAGCGGGCAGTGAGCGCA
ACGCAATTAATGTGAGTTAGCTCACTCATTAGGCACCCCAGGCTTTACACTTTATGCTTCCGGCTCGTAT
GTTGTGTGGAATTGTGAGCGGATAACAATTTCACACAGGAAACAGCTATGACCATGATTACGCCAAGCGC
GCAATTAACCCTCACTAAAGGGAACAAAAGCTGGAGCTGCAAGCTTAATGTAGTCTTATGCAATACTCTT
GTAGTCTTGCAACATGGTAACGATGAGTTAGCAACATGCCTTACAAGGAGAGAAAAAGCACCGTGCATGC
CGATTGGTGGAAGTAAGGTGGTACGATCGTGCCTTATTAGGAAGGCAACAGACGGGTCTGACATGGATTG
GACGAACCACTGAATTGCCGCATTGCAGAGATATTGTATTTAAGTGCCTAGCTCGATACATAAACGGGTC
TCTCTGGTTAGACCAGATCTGAGCCTGGGAGCTCTCTGGCTAACTAGGGAACCCACTGCTTAAGCCTCAA
TAAAGCTTGCCTTGAGTGCTTCAAGTAGTGTGTGCCCGTCTGTTGTGTGACTCTGGTAACTAGAGATCCC
TCAGACCCTTTTAGTCAGTGTGGAAAATCTCTAGCAGTGGCGCCCGAACAGGGACTTGAAAGCGAAAGGG
AAACCAGAGGAGCTCTCTCGACGCAGGACTCGGCTTGCTGAAGCGCGCACGGCAAGAGGCGAGGGGCGGC
GACTGGTGAGTACGCCAAAAATTTTGACTAGCGGAGGCTAGAAGGAGAGAGATGGGTGCGAGAGCGTCAG
TATTAAGCGGGGGAGAATTAGATCGCGATGGGAAAAAATTCGGTTAAGGCCAGGGGGAAAGAAAAAATAT
AAATTAAAACATATAGTATGGGCAAGCAGGGAGCTAGAACGATTCGCAGTTAATCCTGGCCTGTTAGAAA
CATCAGAAGGCTGTAGACAAATACTGGGACAGCTACAACCATCCCTTCAGACAGGATCAGAAGAACTTAG
ATCATTATATAATACAGTAGCAACCCTCTATTGTGTGCATCAAAGGATAGAGATAAAAGACACCAAGGAA
GCTTTAGACAAGATAGAGGAAGAGCAAAACAAAAGTAAGACCACCGCACAGCAAGCGGCCGCTGATCTTC
AGACCTGGAGGAGGAGATATGAGGGACAATTGGAGAAGTGAATTATATAAATATAAAGTAGTAAAAATTG
AACCATTAGGAGTAGCACCCACCAAGGCAAAGAGAAGAGTGGTGCAGAGAGAAAAAAGAGCAGTGGGAAT
AGGAGCTTTGTTCCTTGGGTTCTTGGGAGCAGCAGGAAGCACTATGGGCGCAGCGTCAATGACGCTGACG
GTACAGGCCAGACAATTATTGTCTGGTATAGTGCAGCAGCAGAACAATTTGCTGAGGGCTATTGAGGCGC
AACAGCATCTGTTGCAACTCACAGTCTGGGGCATCAAGCAGCTCCAGGCAAGAATCCTGGCTGTGGAAAG
ATACCTAAAGGATCAACAGCTCCTGGGGATTTGGGGTTGCTCTGGAAAACTCATTTGCACCACTGCTGTG
CCTTGGAATGCTAGTTGGAGTAATAAATCTCTGGAACAGATTTGGAATCACACGACCTGGATGGAGTGGG
ACAGAGAAATTAACAATTACACAAGCTTAATACACTCCTTAATTGAAGAATCGCAAAACCAGCAAGAAAA
GAATGAACAAGAATTATTGGAATTAGATAAATGGGCAAGTTTGTGGAATTGGTTTAACATAACAAATTGG
CTGTGGTATATAAAATTATTCATAATGATAGTAGGAGGCTTGGTAGGTTTAAGAATAGTTTTTGCTGTAC
TTTCTATAGTGAATAGAGTTAGGCAGGGATATTCACCATTATCGTTTCAGACCCACCTCCCAACCCCGAG
GGGACCCGACAGGCCCGAAGGAATAGAAGAAGAAGGTGGAGAGAGAGACAGAGACAGATCCATTCGATTA
GTGAACGGATCTCGACGGTATCGGTTAACTTTTAAAAGAAAAGGGGGGATTGGGGGGTACAGTGCAGGGG
AAAGAATAGTAGACATAATAGCAACAGACATACAAACTAAAGAATTACAAAAACAAATTACAAAATTCAA
AATTTTATCGTCCAGTGTGGTGGAATTCTGCAGATATCAACAAGTTTGTACAAAAAAGCAGGCTCCACCA
TGGGAACCGACATTGATTATTGACTAGGCTTTTGCAAAAAGCTTTGCAAAGATGGATAAAGTTTTAAACA
GAGAGGAATCTTTGCAGCTAATGGACCTTCTAGGTCTTGAAAGGAGTGGGAATTGGCTCCGGTGCCCGTC
AGTGGGCAGAGCGCACATCGCCCACAGTCCCCGAGAAGTTGGGGGGAGGGGTCGGCAATTGAACCGGTGC
CTAGAGAAGGTGGCGCGGGGTAAACTGGGAAAGTGATGTCGTGTACTGGCTCCGCCTTTTTCCCGAGGGT
GGGGGAGAACCGTATATAAGTGCAGTAGTCGCCGTGAACGTTCTTTTTCGCAACGGGTTTGCCGCCAGAA
CACAGGTAAGTGCCGTGTGTGGTTCCCGCGGGCCTGGCCTCTTTACGGGTTATGGCCCTTGCGTGCCTTG
AATTACTTCCACCTGGCTGCAGTACGTGATTCTTGATCCCGAGCTTCGGGTTGGAAGTGGGTGGGAGAGT
TCGAGGCCTTGCGCTTAAGGAGCCCCTTCGCCTCGTGCTTGAGTTGAGGCCTGGCCTGGGCGCTGGGGCC
GCCGCGTGCGAATCTGGTGGCACCTTCGCGCCTGTCTCGCTGCTTTCGATAAGTCTCTAGCCATTTAAAA
TTTTTGATGACCTGCTGCGACGCTTTTTTTCTGGCAAGATAGTCTTGTAAATGCGGGCCAAGATCTGCAC
ACTGGTATTTCGGTTTTTGGGGCCGCGGGCGGCGACGGGGCCCGTGCGTCCCAGCGCACATGTTCGGCGA
GGCGGGGCCTGCGAGCGCGGCCACCGAGAATCGGACGGGGGTAGTCTCAAGCTGGCCGGCCTGCTCTGGT
GCCTGGCCTCGCGCCGCCGTGTATCGCCCCGCCCTGGGCGGCAAGGCTGGCCCGGTCGGCACCAGTTGCG
TGAGCGGAAAGATGGCCGCTTCCCGGCCCTGCTGCAGGGAGCTCAAAATGGAGGACGCGGCGCTCGGGAG
AGCGGGCGGGTGAGTCACCCACACAAAGGAAAAGGGCCTTTCCGTCCTCAGCCGTCGCTTCATGTGACTC
CACGGAGTACCGGGCGCCGTCCAGGCACCTCGATTAGTTCTCGAGCTTTTGGAGTACGTCGTCTTTAGGT
TGGGGGGAGGGGTTTTATGCGATGGAGTTTCCCCACACTGAGTGGGTGGAGACTGAAGTTAGGCCAGCTT
GGCACTTGATGTAATTCTCCTTGGAATTTGCCCTTTTTGAGTTTGGATCTTGGTTCATTCTCAAGCCTCA
GACAGTGGTTCAAAGTTTTTTTCTTCCATTTCAGGTGTCGTGAGGAATTAGCTTGGTACTAATACGACTC
ACTATAGGGAGACCCAAGCTGGCTAGGTAAGCTTGGTACCGAGCTCGGATCCATGGCCCCTATACTAGGT
TATTGGAAAATTAAGGGCCTTGTGCAACCCACTCGACTTCTTTTGGAATATCTTGAAGAAAAATATGAAG
AGCATTTGTATGAGCGCGATGAAGGTGATAAATGGCGAAACAAAAAGTTTGAATTGGGTTTGGAGTTTCC
CAATCTTCCTTATTATATTGATGGTGATGTTAAATTAACACAGTCTATGGCCATCATACGTTATATAGCT
GACAAGCACAACATGTTGGGTGGTTGTCCAAAAGAGCGTGCAGAGATTTCAATGCTTGAAGGAGCGGTTT
TGGATATTAGATACGGTGTTTCGAGAATTGCATATAGTAAAGACTTTGAAACTCTCAAAGTTGATTTTCT
TAGCAAGCTACCTGAAATGCTGAAAATGTTCGAAGATCGTTTATGTCATAAAACATATTTAAATGGTGAT
CATGTAACCCATCCTGACTTCATGTTGTATGACGCTCTTGATGTTGTTTTATACATGGACCCAATGTGCC
TGGATGCGTTCCCAAAATTAGTTTGTTTTAAAAAACGTATTGAAGCTATCCCACAAATTGATAAGTACTT
GAAATCCAGCAAGTATATAGCATGGCCTTTGCAGGGCTGGCAAGCCACGTTTGGTGGTGGCGACCATCCT
CCAAAATCGGATCTGGTTCCGCGTGGATCCACTAGTGGTACCATCGATGCGGCCGCTAATTCGGCACGAG
CCGAGAAGCAGAAGCACGACGGGCGGGTGAAGATCGGCCACTACATCCTGGGGGACACGCTGGGCGTCGG
CACCTTCGGGAAAGTGAAGGTGGGCAAGCACGAGTTGACTGGACATAAAGTTGCTGTGCGGATACTCAAC
CGGCAGAAGATTCGAAGCCTGGACGTGGTCGGGAAAATCCGCAGAGAGATCCAGAACCTGAAGCTTTTCA
GGCACCCTCATATAATCAAACTGTACCAGGTCATCAGTACACCGTCTGATATTTTCATGGTCATGGAATA
TGTCTCAGGAGGAGAGCTATTTGATTATATCTGTAAAAATGGAAGGTTGGACGAAAAGGAGAGTCGACGT
CTGTTCCAGCAGATCCTTTCTGGTGTGGACTATTGTCACAGGCATATGGTGGTCCACAGAGATTTGAAAC
CTGAAAACGTCCTGCTTGATGCACACATGAATGCAAAGATAGCCGACTTCGGTCTTTCAAACATGATGTC
AGATGGTGAATTTTTAAGAACGAGCTGTGGCTCGCCCAATTATGCTGCACCAGAAGTAATTTCAGGAAGA
TTGTACGCAGGCCCTGAAGTAGACATCTGGAGCAGCGGGGTCATTCTCTATGCTTTGCTGTGTGGAACTC
TCCCTTTTGATGATGACCACGTGCCAACTCTTTTTAAGAAGATATGTGACGGGATATTTTATACCCCTCA
GTATTTGAATCCCTCTGTAATAAGCCTTTTGAAGCATATGCTGCAGGTAGATCCTATGAAGAGGGCCACA
ATAAAAGATATCAGGGAACATGAATGGTTTAAGCAGGACCTTCCAAAATATCTCTTTCCTGAAGACCCGT
CTTATAGTTCAACCATGATTGATGATGAAGCCTTAAAAGAAGTGTGTGAGAAGTTCGAGTGCTCAGAGGA
GGAGGTCCTCAGCTGCCTGTACTAATCTAGACCCAGCTTTCTTGTACAAAGTGGTTGATATCCAGCACAG
TGGCGGCCGCTCGACAATCAACCTCTGGATTACAAAATTTGTGAAAGATTGACTGGTATTCTTAACTATG
TTGCTCCTTTTACGCTATGTGGATACGCTGCTTTAATGCCTTTGTATCATGCTATTGCTTCCCGTATGGC
TTTCATTTTCTCCTCCTTGTATAAATCCTGGTTGCTGTCTCTTTATGAGGAGTTGTGGCCCGTTGTCAGG
CAACGTGGCGTGGTGTGCACTGTGTTTGCTGACGCAACCCCCACTGGTTGGGGCATTGCCACCACCTGTC
AGCTCCTTTCCGGGACTTTCGCTTTCCCCCTCCCTATTGCCACGGCGGAACTCATCGCCGCCTGCCTTGC
CCGCTGCTGGACAGGGGCTCGGCTGTTGGGCACTGACAATTCCGTGGTGTTGTCGGGGAAGCTGACGTCC
TTTCCATGGCTGCTCGCCTGTGTTGCCACCTGGATTCTGCGCGGGACGTCCTTCTGCTACGTCCCTTCGG
CCCTCAATCCAGCGGACCTTCCTTCCCGCGGCCTGCTGCCGGCTCTGCGGCCTCTTCCGCGTCTTCGCCT
TCGCCCTCAGACGAGTCGGATCTCCCTTTGGGCCGCCTCCCCGCCTGGACCTGCAGGATTCTGCAGATAT
CCGGACTAGTGATCTAATTCTACCGGGTAGGGGAGGCGCTTTTCCCAAGGCAGTCTGGAGCATGCGCTTT
AGCAGCCCCGCTGGGCACTTGGCGCTACACAAGTGGCCTCTGGCCTCGCACACATTCCACATCCACCGGT
AGGCGCCAACCGGCTCCGTTCTTTGGTGGCCCCTTCGCGCCACCTTCTACTCCTCCCCTAGTCAGGAAGT
TCCCCCCCGCCCCGCAGCTCGCGTCGTGCAGGACGTGACAAATGGAAGTAGCACGTCTCACTAGTCTCGT
GCAGATGGACAGCACCGCTGAGCAATGGAAGCGGGTAGGCCTTTGGGGCAGCGGCCAATAGCAGCTTTGC
TCCTTCGCTTTCTGGGCTCAGAGGCTGGGAAGGGGTGGGTCCGGGGGCGGGCTCAGGGGCGGGCTCAGGG
GCGGGGCGGGCGCCCGAAGGTCCTCCGGAGGCCCGGCATTCTGCACGCTTCAAAAGCGCACGTCTGCCGC
GCTGTTCTCCTCTTCCTCATCTCCGGGCCTTTCGACCTGCAGCCAATATGGGATCGGCCATTGAACAAGA
TGGATTGCACGCAGGTTCTCCGGCCGCTTGGGTGGAGAGGCTATTCGGCTATGACTGGGCACAACAGACA
ATCGGCTGCTCTGATGCCGCCGTGTTCCGGCTGTCAGCGCAGGGGCGCCCGGTTCTTTTTGTCAAGACCG
ACCTGTCCGGTGCCCTGAATGAACTGCAGGACGAGGCAGCGCGGCTATCGTGGCTGGCCACGACGGGCGT
TCCTTGCGCAGCTGTGCTCGACGTTGTCACTGAAGCGGGAAGGGACTGGCTGCTATTGGGCGAAGTGCCG
GGGCAGGATCTCCTGTCATCTCACCTTGCTCCTGCCGAGAAAGTATCCATCATGGCTGATGCAATGCGGC
GGCTGCATACGCTTGATCCGGCTACCTGCCCATTCGACCACCAAGCGAAACATCGCATCGAGCGAGCACG
TACTCGGATGGAAGCCGGTCTTGTCGATCAGGATGATCTGGACGAAGAGCATCAGGGGCTCGCGCCAGCC
GAACTGTTCGCCAGGCTCAAGGCGCGCATGCCCGACGGCGAGGATCTCGTCGTGACCCATGGCGATGCCT
GCTTGCCGAATATCATGGTGGAAAATGGCCGCTTTTCTGGATTCATCGACTGTGGCCGGCTGGGTGTGGC
GGACCGCTATCAGGACATAGCGTTGGCTACCCGTGATATTGCTGAAGAGCTTGGCGGCGAATGGGCTGAC
CGCTTCCTCGTGCTTTACGGTATCGCCGCTCCCGATTCGCAGCGCATCGCCTTCTATCGCCTTCTTGACG
AGTTCTTCTGAACGCGTCGCCCGCCCCACGACCCGCAGCGCCCGACCGAAAGGAGCGCACGACCCCATGC
ATCTCGAGGGCCCGGTACCTTTAAGACCAATGACTTACAAGGCAGCTGTAGATCTTAGCCACTTTTTAAA
AGAAAAGGGGGGACTGGAAGGGCTAGCTCACTCCCAACGAAGACAAGATCTGCTTTTTGCTTGTACTGGG
TCTCTCTGGTTAGACCAGATCTGAGCCTGGGAGCTCTCTGGCTAACTAGGGAACCCACTGCTTAAGCCTC
AATAAAGCTTGCCTTGAGTGCTTCAAGTAGTGTGTGCCCGTCTGTTGTGTGACTCTGGTAACTAGAGATC
CCTCAGACCCTTTTAGTCAGTGTGGAAAATCTCTAGCAGTAGTAGTTCATGTCATCTTATTATTCAGTAT
TTATAACTTGCAAAGAAATGAATATCAGAGAGTGAGAGGAACTTGTTTATTGCAGCTTATAATGGTTACA
AATAAAGCAATAGCATCACAAATTTCACAAATAAAGCATTTTTTTCACTGCATTCTAGTTGTGGTTTGTC
CAAACTCATCAATGTATCTTATCATGTCTGGCTCTAGCTATCCCGCCCCTAACTCCGCCCATCCCGCCCC
TAACTCCGCCCAGTTCCGCCCATTCTCCGCCCCATGGCTGACTAATTTTTTTTATTTATGCAGAGGCCGA
GGCCGCCTCGGCCTCTGAGCTATTCCAGAAGTAGTGAGGAGGCTTTTTTGGAGGCCTAGGGACGTACCCA
ATTCGCCCTATAGTGAGTCGTATTACGCGCGCTCACTGGCCGTCGTTTTACAACGTCGTGACTGGGAAAA
CCCTGGCGTTACCCAACTTAATCGCCTTGCAGCACATCCCCCTTTCGCCAGCTGGCGTAATAGCGAAGAG
GCCCGCACCGATCGCCCTTCCCAACAGTTGCGCAGCCTGAATGGCGAATGGG
[124 nt withheld, positions 10203-10326]
C
[91 nt withheld, positions 10328-10418]
A
[49 nt withheld, positions 10420-10468]
CCTTTGACGTTGGAGTCCACGTTCTTT
[37 nt withheld, positions 10496-10532]
ACCCTATCTCGGTCTATTCTTTTGATTTATAAGGGATTTTGCCGATTTCGGCCTATTGGTTAAAAAATGA
GCTGATTTAACAAAAATTTAACGCGAATTTTAACAAAATATTAACGCTTACAATTT
